>Addgene plasmid #244536 | R919-X73-566 | addgene full sequence | sequence record 488763 | Addgene NGS Result
TTAATACGACTCACTATAGGGGAATTGTGAGCGGATAACAATTCCCCTCTAGAAATAATTTTGTTTAACT
TTAAGAAGGAGATATACATATGAGATCCCATCACCATCACCATCACGGCAAAATCGAAGAAGGTAAACTG
GTAATCTGGATTAACGGCGATAAAGGCTATAACGGTCTCGCTGAAGTCGGTAAGAAATTCGAGAAAGATA
CCGGAATTAAAGTCACCGTTGAGCATCCGGATAAACTGGAAGAGAAATTCCCACAGGTTGCGGCAACTGG
CGATGGCCCTGACATTATCTTCTGGGCACACGACCGCTTTGGTGGCTACGCTCAATCTGGCCTGTTGGCT
GAAATCACCCCGGACAAAGCGTTCCAGGACAAGCTGTATCCGTTTACCTGGGATGCCGTACGTTACAACG
GCAAGCTGATTGCTTACCCGATCGCTGTTGAAGCGTTATCGCTGATTTATAACAAAGATCTGCTGCCGAA
CCCGCCAAAAACCTGGGAAGAGATCCCGGCGCTGGATAAAGAACTGAAAGCGAAAGGTAAGAGCGCGCTG
ATGTTCAACCTGCAAGAACCGTACTTCACCTGGCCGCTGATTGCTGCTGACGGGGGTTATGCGTTCAAGT
ATGAAAACGGCAAGTACGACATTAAAGACGTGGGCGTGGATAACGCTGGCGCGAAAGCGGGTCTGACCTT
CCTGGTTGACCTGATTAAAAACAAACACATGAATGCAGACACCGATTACTCCATCGCAGAAGCTGCCTTT
AATAAAGGCGAAACAGCGATGACCATCAACGGCCCGTGGGCATGGTCCAACATCGACACCAGCAAAGTGA
ATTATGGTGTAACGGTACTGCCGACCTTCAAGGGTCAACCATCCAAACCGTTCGTTGGCGTGCTGAGCGC
AGGTATTAACGCCGCCAGTCCGAACAAAGAGCTGGCAAAAGAGTTCCTCGAAAACTATCTGCTGACTGAT
GAAGGTCTGGAAGCGGTTAATAAAGACAAACCGCTGGGTGCCGTAGCGCTGAAGTCTTACGAGGAAGAGT
TGGCGAAAGATCCACGTATTGCCGCCACCATGGAAAACGCCCAGAAAGGTGAAATCATGCCGAACATCCC
GCAGATGTCCGCTTTCTGGTATGCCGTGCGTACTGCGGTGATCAACGCCGCCAGCGGTCGTCAGACTGTC
GATGAAGCCCTGAAAGACGCGCAGACTAATTCGGGATCTGATATCACAAGTTTGTACAAAAAAGTTGGCG
AAAACCTGTACTTCCAAGGCATGACTGAGTACAAACTGGTGGTGGTTGGAGCAGGTCGAGTTGGGAAAAG
CGCACTGACAATCCAGCTAATCCAGAACCACTTTGTAGATGAATATGATCCCACCATAGAGGATTCTTAC
AGAAAACAAGTGGTTATAGATGGTGAAACCTGTTTGTTGGACATACTGGATACAGCTGGACAAGAAGAGT
ACAGTGCCATGAGAGACCAATACATGAGGACAGGCGAAGGCTTCCTCTGTGTATTTGCCATCAATAATAG
CAAGTCATTTGCGGATATTAACCTCTACAGGGAGCAGATTAAGCGAGTAAAAGACTCGGATGATGTACCT
ATGGTGCTAGTGGGAAACAAGTGTGATTTGCCAACAAGGACAGTTGATACAAAACAAGCCCACGAACTGG
CCAAGAGTTACGGGATTCCATTCATTGAAACCTCAGCCAAGACCAGACAGGGTGTTGAAGATGCTTTTTA
CACACTGGTAAGAGAAATACGCCAGTACCGAATGAAATAATCAACTTTCTTGTACAAAGTGGTGATATCG
CTAGCTAGATAGCTAGAAGCTTGCGGCCGCACAGCTGTATACACGTGCAAGCCAGCCAGAACTCGCTCCT
GAAGACCCAGAGGATCTCGAGCACCACCACCACCACCACTAATGTTAATTAAGTTGGGCGTTCCTAGGCT
GATAAAACAGAATTTGCCTGGCGGCAGTAGCGCGGTGGTCCCACCTGACCCCATGCCGAACTCAGAAGTG
AAACGCCGTAGCGCCGATGGTAGTGTGGGGTCTCCCCATGCGAGAGTAGGGAACTGCCAGGCATCAAATA
AAACGAAAGGCTCAGTCGAAAGACTGGGCCTTTCGTTTTATCTGTTGTTTGTCGGTGAACGCTCTCCTGA
GTAGGACAAATCCGCCGGGAGCGGATTTGAACGTTGCGAAGCAACGGCCCGGAGGGTGGCGGGCAGGACG
CCCGCCATAAACTGCCAGGCATCAAATTAAGCAGAAGGCCATCCTGACGGATGGCCTTTTTGCGTTTCTA
CAAACTCTTTTGTTTATTTTTCTAAATACATTCAAATATGTATCCGCTGAGCAATAACTAGCATAACCCC
TTGGGGCCTCTAAACGGGTCTTGAGGGGTTTTTTGCTGAAAGGAGGAACTATATCCGGATTGGCGAATGG
G
[124 nt withheld, positions 2452-2575]
C
[91 nt withheld, positions 2577-2667]
A
[49 nt withheld, positions 2669-2717]
CCTTTGACGTTGGAGTCCACGTTCTTT
[37 nt withheld, positions 2745-2781]
ACCCTATCTCGGTCTATTCTTTTGATTTATAAGGGATTTTGCCGATTTCGGCCTATTGGTTAAAAAATGA
GCTGATTTAACAAAAATTTAACGCGAATTTTAACAAAATATTAACGTTTACAATTTCTGGCGGCACGATG
GCATGAGATTATCAAAAAGGATCTTCACCTAGATCCTTTTAAATTAAAAATGAAGTTTTAAATCAATCTA
AAGTATATATGAGTAAACTTGGTCTGACAGTTACCAATGCTTAATCAGTGAGGCACCTATCTCAGCGATC
TGTCTATTTCGTTCATCCATAGTTGCCTGACTCCCCGTCGTGTAGATAACTACGATACGGGAGGGCTTAC
CATCTGGCCCCAGTGCTGCAATGATACCGCGAGACCCACGCTCACCGGCTCCAGATTTATCAGCAATAAA
CCAGCCAGCCGGAAGGGCCGAGCGCAGAAGTGGTCCTGCAACTTTATCCGCCTCCATCCAGTCTATTAAT
TGTTGCCGGGAAGCTAGAGTAAGTAGTTCGCCAGTTAATAGTTTGCGCAACGTTGTTGCCATTGCTACAG
GCATCGTGGTGTCACGCTCGTCGTTTGGTATGGCTTCATTCAGCTCCGGTTCCCAACGATCAAGGCGAGT
TACATGATCCCCCATGTTGTGCAAAAAAGCGGTTAGCTCCTTCGGTCCTCCGATCGTTGTCAGAAGTAAG
TTGGCCGCAGTGTTATCACTCATGGTTATGGCAGCACTGCATAATTCTCTTACTGTCATGCCATCCGTAA
GATGCTTTTCTGTGACTGGTGAGTACTCAACCAAGTCATTCTGAGAATAGTGTATGCGGCGACCGAGTTG
CTCTTGCCCGGCGTCAATACGGGATAATACCGCGCCACATAGCAGAACTTTAAAAGTGCTCATCATTGGA
AAACGTTCTTCGGGGCGAAAACTCTCAAGGATCTTACCGCTGTTGAGATCCAGTTCGATGTAACCCACTC
GTGCACCCAACTGATCTTCAGCATCTTTTACTTTCACCAGCGTTTCTGGGTGAGCAAAAACAGGAAGGCA
AAATGCCGCAAAAAAGGGAATAAGGGCGACACGGAAATGTTGAATACTCATACTCTTCCTTTTTCAATCA
TGATTGAAGCATTTATCAGGGTTATTGTCTCATGAGCGGATACATATTTGAATGTATTTAGAAAAATAAA
CAAATAGGTCATGACCAAAATCCCTTAACGTGAGTTTTCGTTCCACTGAGCGTCAGACCCCGTAGAAAAG
ATCAAAGGATCTTCTTGAGATCCTTTTTTTCTGCGCGTAATCTGCTGCTTGCAAACAAAAAAACCACCGC
TACCAGCGGTGGTTTGTTTGCCGGATCAAGAGCTACCAACTCTTTTTCCGAAGGTAACTGGCTTCAGCAG
AGCGCAGATACCAAATACTGTCCTTCTAGTGTAGCCGTAGTTAGGCCACCACTTCAAGAACTCTGTAGCA
CCGCCTACATACCTCGCTCTGCTAATCCTGTTACCAGTGGCTGCTGCCAGTGGCGATAAGTCGTGTCTTA
CCGGGTTGGACTCAAGACGATAGTTACCGGATAAGGCGCAGCGGTCGGGCTGAACGGGGGGTTCGTGCAC
ACAGCCCAGCTTGGAGCGAACGACCTACACCGAACTGAGATACCTACAGCGTGAGCTATGAGAAAGCGCC
ACGCTTCCCGAAGGGAGAAAGGCGGACAGGTATCCGGTAAGCGGCAGGGTCGGAACAGGAGAGCGCACGA
GGGAGCTTCCAGGGGGAAACGCCTGGTATCTTTATAGTCCTGTCGGGTTTCGCCACCTCTGACTTGAGCG
TCGATTTTTGTGATGCTCGTCAGGGGGGCGGAGCCTATGGAAAAACGCCAGCAACGCGGCCTTTTTACGG
TTCCTGGCCTTTTGCTGGCCTTTTGCTCACATGTTCTTTCCTGCGTTATCCCCTGATTCTGTGGATAACC
GTATTACCGCCTTTGAGTGAGCTGATACCGCTCGCCGCAGCCGAACGACCGAGCGCAGCGAGTCAGTGAG
CGAGGAAGCGGAAGAGCGCCTGATGCGGTATTTTCTCCTTACGCATCTGTGCGGTATTTCACACCGCAAT
GGTGCACTCTCAGTACAATCTGCTCTGATGCCGCATAGTTAAGCCAGTATACACTCCGCTATCGCTACGT
GACTGGGTCATGGCTGCGCCCCGACACCCGCCAACACCCGCTGACGCGCCCTGACGGGCTTGTCTGCTCC
CGGCATCCGCTTACAGACAAGCTGTGACCGTCTCCGGGAGCTGCATGTGTCAGAGGTTTTCACCGTCATC
ACCGAAACGCGCGAGGCAGCTGCGGTAAAGCTCATCAGCGTGGTCGTGAAGCGATTCACAGATGTCTGCC
TGTTCATCCGCGTCCAGCTCGTTGAGTTTCTCCAGAAGCGTTAATGTCTGGCTTCTGATAAAGCGGGCCA
TGTTAAGGGCGGTTTTTTCCTGTTTGGTCACTGATGCCTCCGTGTAAGGGGGATTTCTGTTCATGGGGGT
AATGATACCGATGAAACGAGAGAGGATGCTCACGATACGGGTTACTGATGATGAACATGCCCGGTTACTG
GAACGTTGTGAGGGTAAACAACTGGCGGTATGGATGCGGCGGGACCAGAGAAAAATCACTCAGGGTCAAT
GCCAGCGCTTCGTTAATACAGATGTAGGTGTTCCACAGGGTAGCCAGCAGCATCCTGCGATGCAGATCCG
GAACATAATGGTGCAGGGCGCTGACTTCCGCGTTTCCAGACTTTACGAAACACGGAAACCGAAGACCATT
CATGTTGTTGCTCAGGTCGCAGACGTTTTGCAGCAGCAGTCGCTTCACGTTCGCTCGCGTATCGGTGATT
CATTCTGCTAACCAGTAAGGCAACCCCGCCAGCCTAGCCGGGTCCTCAACGACAGGAGCACGATCATGCT
AGTCATGCCCCGCGCCCACCGGAAGGAGCTGACTGGGTTGAAGGCTCTCAAGGGCATCGGTCGAGATCCC
GGTGCCTAATGAGTGAGCTAACTTACATTAATTGCGTTGCGCTCACTGCCCGCTTTCCAGTCGGGAAACC
TGTCGTGCCAGCTGCATTAATGAATCGGCCAACGCGCGGGGAGAGGCGGTTTGCGTATTGGGCGCCAGGG
TGGTTTTTCTTTTCACCAGTGAGACGGGCAACAGCTGATTGCCCTTCACCGCCTGGCCCTGAGAGAGTTG
CAGCAAGCGGTCCACGCTGGTTTGCCCCAGCAGGCGAAAATCCTGTTTGATGGTGGTTAACGGCGGGATA
TAACATGAGCTGTCTTCGGTATCGTCGTATCCCACTACCGAGATGTCCGCACCAACGCGCAGCCCGGACT
CGGTAATGGCGCGCATTGCGCCCAGCGCCATCTGATCGTTGGCAACCAGCATCGCAGTGGGAACGATGCC
CTCATTCAGCATTTGCATGGTTTGTTGAAAACCGGACATGGCACTCCAGTCGCCTTCCCGTTCCGCTATC
GGCTGAATTTGATTGCGAGTGAGATATTTATGCCAGCCAGCCAGACGCAGACGCGCCGAGACAGAACTTA
ATGGGCCCGCTAACAGCGCGATTTGCTGGTGACCCAATGCGACCAGATGCTCCACGCCCAGTCGCGTACC
GTCTTCATGGGAGAAAATAATACTGTTGATGGGTGTCTGGTCAGAGACATCAAGAAATAACGCCGGAACA
TTAGTGCAGGCAGCTTCCACAGCAATGGCATCCTGGTCATCCAGCGGATAGTTAATGATCAGCCCACTGA
CGCGTTGCGCGAGAAGATTGTGCACCGCCGCTTTACAGGCTTCGACGCCGCTTCGTTCTACCATCGACAC
CACCACGCTGGCACCCAGTTGATCGGCGCGAGATTTAATCGCCGCGACAATTTGCGACGGCGCGTGCAGG
GCCAGACTGGAGGTGGCAACGCCAATCAGCAACGACTGTTTGCCCGCCAGTTGTTGTGCCACGCGGTTGG
GAATGTAATTCAGCTCCGCCATCGCCGCTTCCACTTTTTCCCGCGTTTTCGCAGAAACGTGGCTGGCCTG
GTTCACCACGCGGGAAACGGTCTGATAAGAGACACCGGCATACTCTGCGACATCGTATAACGTTACTGGT
TTCACATTCACCACCCTGAATTGACTCTCTTCCGGGCGCTATCATGCCATACCGCGAAAGGTTTTGCGCC
ATTCGATGGTGTCCGGGATCTCGACGCTCTCCCTTATGCGACTCCTGCATTAGGAAGCAGCCCAGTAGTA
GGTTGAGGCCGTTGAGCACCGCCGCCGCAAGGAATGGTGCATGCAAGGAGATGGCGCCCAACAGTCCCCC
GGCCACGGGGCCTGCCACCATACCCACGCCGAAACAAGCGCTCATGAGCCCGAAGTGGCGAGCCCGATCT
TCCCCATCGGTGATGTCGGCGATATAGGCGCCAGCAACCGCACCTGTGGCGCCGGTGATGCCGGCCACGA
TGCGTCCGGCGTAGAGGATCGAGATCGATCTCGATCCCGCGAAA
Features (pLannotate 1.2.2; 27 found; start..end, strand, type, name):
      2..20      +  promoter       T7 promoter: promoter for bacteriophage T7 RNA polymerase
     21..45      +  protein_bind   lac operator: The lac repressor binds to the lac operator to inhibit transcription in E. coli. This inhibition can be relieved by adding lactose or isopropyl-β-D-thiogalactopyranoside (IPTG). lac repressor encoded by lacI
     60..82      +  RBS            RBS: efficient ribosome binding site from bacteriophage T7 gene 10 (Olins and Rangwala, 1989)
     99..116     +  CDS            7xHis (fragment): 6xHis affinity tag
    120..1217    +  CDS            MBP: maltose binding protein from E. coli; malE (mutated); This version of the gene does not encode a signal sequence, so MBP will remain in the cytosol.
   1237..1254    +  protein_bind   attB1 (fragment): mutant version of attB; core recombination site for the Gateway® BP reaction BP Clonase™
   1260..1276    +  CDS            TEV site (fragment): tobacco etch virus (TEV) protease recognition and cleavage site
   1281..1787    +  CDS            NRAS (fragment): RASN_HUMAN - Also known as HRAS1. Experimental evidence at protein level: Swiss-Prot protein existence level 1. Ras proteins bind GDP/GTP and possess intrinsic GTPase activity. From Homo sapiens (Human).
   1795..1812    -  protein_bind   attB2 (fragment): mutant version of attB; core recombination site for the Gateway® BP reaction BP Clonase™
   1912..1929    +  CDS            9xHis (fragment): 9xHis affinity tag
   1976..2091    +  ncRNA          5S rRNA: Accession: RF00001 - 5S ribosomal RNA
   2095..2181    +  terminator     rrnB T1 terminator: Escherichia coli rrnB; transcription terminator T1 from the E. coli rrnB gene
   2273..2300    +  terminator     rrnB T2 terminator: transcription terminator T2 from the E. coli rrnB gene
   2319..2358    +  promoter       AmpR promoter (fragment): bla
   2368..2415    +  terminator     T7 terminator: transcription terminator for bacteriophage T7 RNA polymerase
   2452..2907    +  rep_origin     f1 ori (sequence partly withheld): f1 bacteriophage origin of replication; arrow indicates direction of (+) strand synthesis
   3022..3882    -  CDS            AmpR: β-lactamase; bla; confers resistance to ampicillin, carbenicillin, and related antibiotics
   3883..3975    -  promoter       AmpR promoter: bla
   4056..4644    +  rep_origin     ori: high-copy-number ColE1/pMB1/pBR322/pUC origin of replication
   4830..4969    -  misc_feature   bom: basis of mobility region from pBR322
   5071..5262    -  CDS            rop: Rop protein, which maintains plasmids at low copy number; rop
   5279..5659    +  CDS            YPB1_ECOLX: Protein predicted: Swiss-Prot protein existence level 4. From Escherichia coli.
   5721..5785    -  CDS            TcR (fragment): tetracycline efflux protein; tet; confers resistance to tetracycline
   5800..5821    -  protein_bind   CAP binding site: CAP binding activates transcription in the presence of cAMP. E. coli catabolite activator protein
   5834..6916    -  CDS            lacI: lac repressor; lacI; The lac repressor binds to the lac operator to inhibit transcription in E. coli. This inhibition can be relieved by adding lactose or isopropyl-β-D-thiogalactopyranoside (IPTG).
   6917..6994    -  promoter       lacI promoter: lacI
   7002..7281    -  CDS            TcR (fragment): tetracycline efflux protein; tet; confers resistance to tetracycline
