[The description below was written by a language model from this plasmid's Addgene catalogue record and pLannotate feature annotations shown in this document.]
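Description:
R919-X73-566 is a bacterial expression plasmid built on the pDest-566 Gateway destination backbone, designed to produce a truncated human NRAS protein (residues 1-169) carrying the G13R substitution as a His6-MBP fusion in E. coli. The sequenced construct is about 7.3 kb. It is maintained through a ColE1/pMB1-type origin and selected with ampicillin via the β-lactamase gene. The catalogue lists it as high copy, although the annotation also shows pBR322-derived rop and bom elements, which are normally associated with lower copy number. An f1 origin is present as well, and short tetracycline-resistance fragments are nonfunctional remnants of the backbone's ancestry.

Expression is driven by a T7 promoter followed directly by a lac operator and the efficient phage T7 gene 10 ribosome binding site, with a plasmid-borne lacI gene supplying repressor. Transcription therefore depends on a host that provides T7 RNA polymerase and is induced with IPTG. The open reading frame begins with a hexahistidine tag and a signal-sequence-free maltose binding protein, which remains cytosolic and typically improves solubility. It continues through the attB1 site left by Gateway recombination and a TEV protease recognition site, then into the NRAS coding segment, which is followed by attB2. Downstream lie rrnB T1/T2 terminators and a T7 terminator; a His-tag-like fragment annotated beyond attB2 is not described as part of the product.

This arrangement supports affinity purification through the His6 or MBP moieties, followed by TEV cleavage to release the NRAS G-domain. Codon 13 substitutions in RAS proteins are known oncogenic variants, so the purified protein would suit biochemical or structural work, though the record states only protein expression as the purpose.
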