Addgene plasmid #244536: R919-X73-566
Purpose: Bacterial protein expression of His6-MBP-tev-Hs.NRAS(1-169) G13R
Depositing lab: Dominic Esposito. Depositing organization: Frederick National Laboratory.
Backbone
  Vector backbone: pDest-566
  Backbone size w/o insert (bp): 6800
  Vector type: Bacterial Expression
Growth in bacteria
  Bacterial resistance: Ampicillin, 100 μg/mL
  Growth temperature: 37°C
  Growth strain: DH5alpha
  Copy number: High Copy
Gene/Insert
  Gene/Insert name: His6-MBP-tev-Hs.NRAS(1-169) G13R
  Species: H. sapiens (human)
  Entrez Gene: NRAS (a.k.a. ALPS4, CMNS, KRAS, N-ras, NCMS, NRAS1, NS6)
  Tag / fusion protein: His6-MBP (N terminal on insert)
  Cloning method: Gateway Cloning
Terms and licenses: Academic/Nonprofit Terms; Industry Terms: Not Available to Industry
How to cite: R919-X73-566 was a gift from Dominic Esposito (Addgene plasmid # 244536 ; http://n2t.net/addgene:244536 ; RRID:Addgene_244536)
